Addgene plasmid #34448: KHBD00324
Depositing lab: Bart Deplancke. Depositing organization: Swiss Federal Institute of Technology (EPFL). Publication: Automated protein-DNA interaction screening of Drosophila regulatory elements. Korneel Hens, Jean-Daniel Feuz, Alina Isakova, Antonina Lagovitina, Andreas Massouras, Julien Bryois, Patrick Callaerts, Susan E. Celniker, Bart Deplancke. Nat Methods. 2011 Oct 30;8(12):1065-70. 10.1038/nmeth.1763 PubMed 22037703.
Backbone
  Vector backbone: pDONR221
  Backbone manufacturer: Invitrogen
  Backbone size w/o insert (bp): 2536
  Vector type: Gateway Donor Vector
Growth in bacteria
  Bacterial resistance: Kanamycin, 50 μg/mL
  Growth temperature: 37°C
  Growth strain: DH5alpha
  Copy number: High Copy
Gene/Insert
  Gene/Insert name: CG10321 (alt names: FBgn0034643; CG10321)
  Species: D. melanogaster (fly)
  Insert size (bp): 2505
  Entrez Gene: CG10321 (a.k.a. Dmel_CG10321, Dmel\CG10321)
  Cloning method: Gateway Cloning
  Sequencing primers: 5′ M13F; 3′ M13R
Terms and licenses: Academic/Nonprofit Terms; Industry Terms: Not Available to Industry
Depositor comments: Please note that the ORFs in this collection were cloned open-ended (without a stop codon).
How to cite: KHBD00324 was a gift from Bart Deplancke (Addgene plasmid # 34448 ; http://n2t.net/addgene:34448 ; RRID:Addgene_34448)
