[The description below was written by a language model from this plasmid's Addgene catalogue record.]
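Description:
KHBD00324 is a Gateway clone built on the Invitrogen pDONR221 backbone and carrying the open reading frame of the Drosophila melanogaster gene CG10321 (FBgn0034643). The record lists the vector type as a Gateway donor vector and the cloning method as Gateway cloning. With an insert recombined into pDONR221, the plasmid functions in practice as an entry clone, in which the ORF would be expected to be flanked by attL recombination sites, although no feature table is provided to confirm the exact site layout. The backbone is given as about 2.5 kb without insert and the insert as roughly 2.5 kb. The plasmid is maintained in E. coli as a high-copy plasmid under kanamycin selection, and the insert can be sequenced from the flanking M13 forward and reverse primer sites.

No promoter, tag or reporter is recorded, which fits the role of such a construct: it is a shuttle for the coding sequence, not an expression vector. The depositor notes that ORFs in this collection were cloned open-ended, without a stop codon. After LR recombination into a destination vector, the CG10321 coding sequence can therefore be read through into a C-terminal fusion partner as well as being joined to N-terminal ones. The associated publication concerns automated protein-DNA interaction screening of Drosophila regulatory elements. This suggests the clone belongs to an ORF collection intended for transfer into screening vectors for such assays, though the record does not state the specific destination vectors or describe the function of the CG10321 product.
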