>Addgene plasmid #34448 | KHBD00324 | depositor partial sequence | sequence record 41015 | KHBD00324 sequence 2505 bps
ATGGATCGCAAGAAGGTCCTGGAGCTTGACAAGATCTGCCGCCTGTGCATCTCGGAGCGCAAGGAGATGC
GCCCGCTGTTCAGCGAAAAGGTGCCCGAAATGCTGATGGACTGTACCAGCGTGCGGGTGGAGCCCACGGA
GGGCTGGCCGGACAAGATCTGCGTGCAGTGCGTCCACGCCGTAAGCCGGAATCACGCCTTCAAGACGCTC
GTCGAGCGCAGCGACAAGGAGCTGCGCGAGTATATCCGCGGTCTTACCGTGGCACTGGTAATGGAGGAGC
AGCAGCAGCAGGAGGCGGCAAACGCTAAGCAGCAGCTTCAGCTGGAGCGGAAGCAACAGCGACAGCTGCA
GAAGCAACAGAAAATCCTCGAGGAGCAACTCCAGCAGCAGATAGTCCAGCAGCAACAGCATCAGCCTCCT
GCCAAACCAAAACTGAAGCCGCTGCTCCGCAAGGGCTCCCGCCAGCAGAAGCAGAGGCATTTGGAGGCCG
CACCAGCACCACAGTCAGTCCCGCAGCCCGCCCCTCAGCCACAGATGCAATTAATGCAGGAACATGCGCC
GCAACAGCCCACTATGCAGCAGCAGATCCAGCAGATTCATATGCCCACACTTCAGCCTGCTCCCGCCCAG
CTACTGTCCGCTGCCGGTGCCACCACGACTATGCCGCAGCAGATCCTGTTGCCCAACGGCCAATTGATAA
CGACTGCTCAGATTGTAGCGCCGCAGTTGGCGCAGATCATCAGCACAGCGCCGCAGTCAACGACTAATGG
TCAGGCCACCGCTGCGCAATCGCAATTCCTGCCACAGCTTCTACAGACGCCGAACGGACAGACGTTGCAG
ATTGTTCAGCAGCCCAATGGCACGCAGACCCTGCAGCTGGTTCAACTTGTGCCGCAACGCAGTTTGGCTC
CGACCGGAGTCACGACAGTGACCACAACTACCAACGCCACGGATATGGGTCAGCATGTAGGCGCTTCTCT
CGGTGATGCCGACGTGCAGTTGCTGGAGGACGGCTGTGAGGTGGAAGACGAGGAACTGGAAGATGTGTAC
GAGCAACTGGATAGCAAGGCAGATCACAGCTTTGAGACTATTGTACTGGACGACGATCAGCAGCAGGACT
TCCTAAAGGACCACCACGAGCACCACCAAGTAATGATCAACGAGGATCTCACGCAGAGTGAAAGCCAAGA
CCATGAGTACTTCGACGATTTGGACCAACAGCAAGCAATGGACGAGATAGAAGACGAGGAGGAGCAAATG
AAGCCCGAAGAGGACCAGGATACGTTCATAATCGAGGAGATTCAGCTGGAGGATGACGAGATGCTCGATG
ATCCGGATGGGGAGGAAATCGACCAGGATTGTGAGTACATCGGTGAGGAACAGGATCCGCATTTGTCCGG
CGACGTAGACGACGATCTGGAGTATTCCATTATGGAGCCGCCGGATGGCGAGACAAGTGTGGACATTGAC
CAGGCATTCATGGATTCTGAGCAGTCGCATCATCAGCAGCACCAAGAAGAGATGCAGAGCATATCACTGG
AGAACGCTGTTGTAGAGTTCAGCCAGGCCACAACTACAACGGAAGCCCTGGTGGGTCCCACTATGACCGT
CAGCTCGGCCAGTCCGACGCCAAAGCGAGCCAAGCGAAGTAACCACCAAATTCCAGCCGGTGTGACTCTG
GAACCCTGCGACCACCAACCACCTGCCGCTGGATCAACGACCAGCAGCAAGCTGGCCGCAGCCAACTCTC
GCCAGTTGGTGCAGACGGCCAGCGTGATTGCAGCCGCCGGTGCGGACGACAACTACGAAATAGATGCTAA
TCTGGTAACTGAGTTCATACGACAGCACACCTCGCCTCTGGGATCTGGGAGATACATTTGTCACCTGTGC
AGCACCGAGTTCCGGCAGTTCAAGGGCCTGCAGAACCACATGCACTCCCACACCAACTGGATACGGGCCA
ATTGCAAGAAACAGCCGCAGTGCCAGATCTGCCTAAAGAGCTTTAAGGGCCCAGGAATGCTGCGGATGCA
CATGAAGACGCACGACGCTGAATCCAGCACACCGATGTGCACCATTTGCAATCGAACCTTCAAGTCCAAG
GCGATCTTGTACAGGCACAGACAGACGCACCAGCAGAGAGCGTATTGCTGCGGCGTGGCCAACTGCCGAA
AGAACTTCTCGTCCGCGGTGAACCTCAAGTGGCACGTAGAACGCAAGCATCCGGAGGTTGTGGATCCGCT
GTTCAAGTGCGGCGAGTGCGGATCTTTGTACGACAACGTGGACTCACTGCAGCTGCATGTGGAGAGCACG
GATCACAGTGCAGAGGTGCAGATCAGTGGCCAGGACGATGCTTTCAGCGGGGCGGTAAGCATCGTCAGCA
ACGGCACCACCGACATGTCGAACATGATGGCAACCGGCCAGGGTACGACTTTGGCCGGCGGCACGGGCGA
TACCCACGCCGTGGTCATGGGCTCATCCGGCGAGGTGTACTTCGTGACGCAGGCG
