>Addgene plasmid #34448 | KHBD00324 | addgene partial sequence | sequence record 42209 | M13-Rev 5'-CAGGAAACAGCTATGACC-3'
ATTTTATTTTGACTGATAGTGACCTGTTCGTTGCAACAAATTGATAAGCAATGCTTTCTTATAATGCCAA
CTTTGTACAAGAAAGTTGGCAACGCCTGCGTCACGAAGTACACCTCGCCGGATGAGCCCATGACCACGGC
GTGGGTATCGCCCGTGCCGCCGGCCAAAGTCGTACCCTGGCCGGTTGCCATCATGTTCGACATGTCGGTG
GTGCCGTTGCTGACGATGCTTACCGCCCCGCTGAAAGCATCGTCCTGGCCACTGATCTGCACCTCTGCAC
TGTGATCCGTGCTCTCCACATGCAGCTGCAGTGAGTCCACGTTGTCGTACAAAGATCCGCACTCGCCGCA
CTTGAACAGCGGATCCACAACCTCCGGATGCTTGCGTTCTACGTGCCACTTGAGGTTCACCGCGGACGAG
AAGTTCTTTCGGCAGTTGGCCACGCCGCAGCAATACGCTCTCTGCTGGTGCGTCTGTCTGTGCCTGTACA
AGATCGCCTTGGACTTGAAGGTTCGATTGCAAATGGTGCACATCGGTGTGCTGGATTCAGCGTCGTGCGT
CTTCATGTGCATCCGCAGCATTCCTGGGCCCTTAAAGCTCTTTAGGCAGATCTGGCACTGCGGCTGTTTC
TTGCAATTGGCCCGTATCCAGTTGGTGTGGGAGTGCATGTGGTTCTGCAGGCCCTTGAACTGCCGGAACT
CGGTGCTGCACAGGTGACAA
